Addgene plasmid #219037: SFFV-ID2-Brd 57
Purpose: Transcription factor ID2 with a specific barcode assigned.
Depositing lab: Filipe Pereira. Depositing organization: Center for Neuroscience and Cell Biology, University of Coimbra. Publication: A combinatorial transcription factor screening platform for immune cell reprogramming. Kurochkin I, Altman AR, Caiado I, Pertiga-Cabral D, Halitzki E, Minaeva M, Zimmermannova O, Henriques-Oliveira L, Klein D, Nair M, Oliveira D, Cajal LR, Knittel R, Feick C, Ringner M, Martin M, Cirovic B, Pires CF, Rosa FF, Sitnicka E, Theis FJ, Pereira CF. Cell Syst. 2026 Jan 21;17(1):101457. doi: 10.1016/j.cels.2025.101457. Epub 2026 Jan 14. PubMed 41539305.
Backbone
  Vector backbone: SFFV-MCS
  Backbone size w/o insert (bp): 6638
  Vector type: Lentiviral
Growth in bacteria
  Bacterial resistance: Ampicillin, 100 μg/mL
  Growth temperature: 37°C
  Growth strain: NEB Stable
  Copy number: High Copy
Gene/Insert
  Gene/Insert name: ID2
  Species: H. sapiens (human)
  Insert size (bp): 405
  Entrez Gene: ID2 (a.k.a. GIG8, ID2A, ID2H, bHLHb26)
  Promoter: The spleen focus-forming virus (SFFV) promoter
  Cloning method: Restriction Enzyme; 5′ cloning site Bsp119I (not destroyed); 3′ cloning site BstHI (not destroyed)
Terms and licenses: Academic/Nonprofit Terms; Industry Terms: Not Available to Industry
Depositor comments: Barcode sequence cloned into XbaI restriction site. Design of plasmid is as follows: SFFV-[TF sequence]-WPRE-[Barcode sequence].
How to cite: SFFV-ID2-Brd 57 was a gift from Filipe Pereira (Addgene plasmid # 219037 ; http://n2t.net/addgene:219037 ; RRID:Addgene_219037)
