[The description below was written by a language model from this plasmid's Addgene catalogue record and pLannotate feature annotations shown in this document.]
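Description:
SFFV-ID2-Brd 57 is a lentiviral transfer plasmid built on the SFFV-MCS backbone that expresses human ID2 together with a construct-specific DNA barcode. It is propagated in E. coli through a high-copy ColE1/pUC-type origin with ampicillin selection (AmpR under its own bla promoter). The backbone also carries an f1 origin and remnants of a pBluescript-style cloning region (lac promoter/operator, lacZα and lacI fragments, T3 and T7 promoters). No mammalian selection marker or fluorescent reporter is annotated.

The viral portion has a third-generation, self-inactivating layout. An RSV promoter fused to a truncated HIV-1 5' LTR drives production of the genomic RNA in packaging cells. It is followed by the Ψ packaging signal with a partial gag sequence, the RRE for Rev-dependent nuclear export, and the cPPT/CTS, which aids nuclear import of the reverse-transcribed genome. A ΔU3 3' LTR closes the unit, with an SV40 poly(A) signal and SV40 origin downstream.

Within this frame, the spleen focus-forming virus LTR promoter drives the 405 bp ID2 coding sequence, cloned between retained restriction sites in the MCS. ID2 is a helix-loop-helix protein without a basic DNA-binding domain that heterodimerises with bHLH transcription factors and inhibits them. A WPRE follows to enhance transcript stability and expression. According to the depositor, the barcode was cloned at an XbaI site after the WPRE, so it should be included in the transcript; it is not annotated as a separate feature in the table. The plasmid comes from a combinatorial transcription factor screening platform for immune cell reprogramming, in which each factor is assigned its own barcode, presumably so the factors delivered to a cell can be identified.
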