Features (pLannotate 1.2.2; 28 found; start..end, strand, type, name):
    190..249     -  CDS            nef (fragment): NEF_HV1Z2 - Experimental evidence at protein level: Swiss-Prot protein existence level 1. Extracellular Nef protein targets CD4(+) T-lymphocytes for apoptosis by interacting with CXCR4 surface receptors. From Human immunodeficiency virus type 1 group M subtype D (isolate Z2/CDC-Z34) (HIV-1).
    307..710     -  misc_feature   WPRE: woodchuck hepatitis virus posttranscriptional regulatory element
    842..901     -  CDS            S (fragment): HBSAG_WHV6 - Experimental evidence at transcript level: Swiss-Prot protein existence level 2. The middle envelope protein plays an important role in the budding of the virion. It is involved in the induction of budding in a nucleocapsid independent way. In this process the majority of envelope proteins bud to form subviral lipoprotein particles of 22 nm of diameter that do not contain a nucleocapsid (By similarity). From Woodchuck hepatitis B virus (isolate w64/pWS23) (WHV).
    901..926     -  misc_feature   MCS (fragment): pBluescript multiple cloning site
    937..1338    -  CDS            ID2: ID2_HUMAN - Also known as BHLHB26. Experimental evidence at protein level: Swiss-Prot protein existence level 1. Transcriptional regulator (lacking a basic DNA binding domain) which negatively regulates the basic helix-loop-helix (bHLH) transcription factors by forming heterodimers and inhibiting their DNA binding and transcriptional activity. Implicated in regulating a variety of cellular processes, including cellular growth, senescence, differentiation, apoptosis, angiogenesis, and neoplastic transformation. Inhibits skeletal muscle and cardiac myocyte differentiation. Regulates the circadia
   1363..1386    -  misc_feature   MCS (fragment): pBluescript multiple cloning site
   1396..1797    -  promoter       SFFV promoter: spleen focus-forming virus long terminal repeat (LTR) promoter
   1831..1948    -  misc_feature   cPPT/CTS: central polypurine tract and central termination sequence of HIV-1
   1967..2067    -  CDS            Rev (fragment): human immunodeficiency virus 1 (HIV-1) Rev protein; rev; enhances nuclear export of unspliced and incompletely spliced viral mRNAs
   2444..2677    -  misc_feature   RRE: The Rev response element (RRE) of HIV-1 allows for Rev-dependent mRNA export from the nucleus to the cytoplasm.
   2823..3186    -  CDS            HIV-1 gag (fragment): gag protein from human immunodeficiency virus 1; gag
   3170..3295    -  misc_feature   HIV-1 Ψ: packaging signal of human immunodeficiency virus type 1
   3342..3522    -  LTR            5' LTR (truncated): truncated 5' long terminal repeat (LTR) from HIV-1
   3523..3749    -  promoter       RSV promoter: Rous sarcoma virus enhancer/promoter
   3777..3795    -  promoter       T3 promoter: promoter for bacteriophage T3 RNA polymerase
   3840..3856    -  protein_bind   lac operator: The lac repressor binds to the lac operator to inhibit transcription in E. coli. This inhibition can be relieved by adding lactose or isopropyl-β-D-thiogalactopyranoside (IPTG). lac repressor encoded by lacI
   3864..3894    -  promoter       lac promoter: promoter for the E. coli lac operon
   3909..3930    -  protein_bind   CAP binding site: CAP binding activates transcription in the presence of cAMP. E. coli catabolite activator protein
   3943..4035    -  CDS            lacI (fragment): lac repressor; lacI; The lac repressor binds to the lac operator to inhibit transcription in E. coli. This inhibition can be relieved by adding lactose or isopropyl-β-D-thiogalactopyranoside (IPTG).
   4218..4806    -  rep_origin     ori: high-copy-number ColE1/pMB1/pBR322/pUC origin of replication
   4977..5837    -  CDS            AmpR: β-lactamase; bla; confers resistance to ampicillin, carbenicillin, and related antibiotics
   5838..5942    -  promoter       AmpR promoter: bla
   5995..6423    -  rep_origin     f1 ori (sequence partly withheld): f1 bacteriophage origin of replication; arrow indicates direction of (+) strand synthesis
   6428..6583    -  CDS            lacZα (fragment): LacZα fragment of β-galactosidase; lacZ fragment
   6591..6609    +  promoter       T7 promoter: promoter for bacteriophage T7 RNA polymerase
   6630..6765    -  rep_origin     SV40 ori: SV40 origin of replication
   6805..6926    -  polyA_signal   SV40 poly(A) signal: SV40 polyadenylation signal
   6998..188     -  LTR            3' LTR (ΔU3) (across the origin): self-inactivating 3' long terminal repeat (LTR) from HIV-1
>Addgene plasmid #219037 | SFFV-ID2-Brd 57 | addgene full sequence | sequence record 449844 | Addgene NGS Result
GTTACCAGAGTCACACAACAGACGGGCACACACTACTTGAAGCACTCAAGGCAAGCTTTATTGAGGCTTA
AGCAGTGGGTTCCCTAGTTAGCCAGAGAGCTCCCAGGCTCAGATCTGGTCTAACCAGAGAGACCCAGTAC
AAGCAAAAAGCAGATCTTGTCTTCGTTGGGAGTGAATTAGCCCTTCCAGTCCCCCCTTTTCTTTTAAAAA
GTGGCTAAGATCTACAGCTGCCTTGTAAGTCATTGGTCTAGAAGCGCTAGACTTGTTGTACATCTAGAAG
GTACAGCTTGATATCGAATTGCAAAGGACGTCAGCTTCCCCGACAACACCACGGAATTATCAGTGCCCAG
CAACCTAGCCCCTGTCCAGCAGCGGGCAAGGCAGGCGGCGATGAGTTCTGCCGTGGCGATCGGGAGGGGG
AAAGCGAAAGTCCCAGAAAGGAGTTGACAGGTGGTGGCAATGCCCCAGCCAGTGGGGGTTGCGTCAGCAA
ACACAGAGCACACCACGCCACGTTGACGGACAACGGGCCACAACTCCTCATAAAGAGACAGCAACCAGGA
TTTATACAAGGAGGAGAAAACGAAAGCCGTACGGGAAGCAATAGCATGATACAGAGGCATTAAAGCAGCA
TATCCACACAGCGTAAAAGGAGCAACATAGTTAAGAATATCAGTCAATCTTTCACAAATTTTGTAATCCA
GAGGTTGATTAACAGGAACAGAGCGTAAATAACGGGAAAGTTTCTTAACATGTTTGTCTTGTGGCAATAC
ACCTGAACTAGTAATTACATATCCCTAAAAATGTAAATGATTGCCCCACCATTTTGTTTTATTAACATTT
AAATGTATACCCAAATCAAGAAAAACAGAACAAATATGGGAATAAATGGCGGTAAGATGCTCGAATTCCT
GCAGCCCGGGGGATCCGACCGGTCTAGCCACACAGTGCTTTGCTGTCATTTGACATTAACTCAGAAGGGA
ATTCAGAAGCCTGCAAGGACAGGATGCTGATATCCGTGTTGAGGGTGGTCAGCGGCGTCCTGGACGCCTG
GTTCTGCCCGGGTCTCTGGTGATGCAGGCTGACAATAGTGGGATGCGAGTCCAGGGCGATCTGCAGGTCC
AAGATGTAGTCGATGACGTGCTGCAGGATTTCCATCTTGCTCACCTTCTTGTTCTGGGGGATGCTGGGCA
CCAGCTCCTTGAGCTTGGAGTAGCAGTCGTTCATGTTGTATAGCAGGCTCATCGGGTCGTCCACAGGGGT
TTTGCTCCGGGAGATGCCCAGGCTGTGGTCCGACAGGCTGTTTTTCCTAACGGACCTCACGGGACTGAAG
GCTTTCATTTCGAACCGCGGGCTAGCGGATCCGTCGACGGTATCGATAAGCTTGATTCGACCGGCCGACT
CAGTCTGTCGGAGGACTGGCGCGCCGAGTGAGGGGTTGTGAGCTCTTTTATAGAGCTCGGGAAGCAGAAG
CGCGCGAACAGAAGCGAGAAGCAGGCTGATTGGTTAATTCAAATAAGGCGCAGGGTCATTTCAGGTCCTT
GGGGGAGCCTGGAAACATCTGATGGGTCTTAAGAAACTGCTGAGGGTTGGGCCATATCTGGGGACCATCT
GTTCTTGGCCTCGGGCCGGGGCCGAAACTGCGGTGACCATCTGTTCTTGGCCCCGGGCCGGGGCCGAAAC
TGCTCACCGCAGATATCCTGTTTGGCCCAACGTTAGCTATTTTCATGTACCCGCCCTTGATCTGAACTTC
TCTATTCTTGGTTTGGTATTTTTCCATGCCTTGCAAAATGGCGTTACTGCAGCCAGCTCGAGGCTAGTCT
CGTGATCGATAAAATTTTGAATTTTTGTAATTTGTTTTTGTAATTCTTTAGTTTGTATGTCTGTTGCTAT
TATGTCTACTATTCTTTCCCCTGCACTGTACCCCCCAATCCCCCCTTTTCTTTTAAAAGTTAACCGATAC
CGTCGAGATCCGTTCACTAATCGAATGGATCTGTCTCTGTCTCTCTCTCCACCTTCTTCTTCTATTCCTT
CGGGCCTGTCGGGTCCCCTCGGGGTTGGGAGGTGGGTCTGAAACGATAATGGTGAATATCCCTGCCTAAC
TCTATTCACTATAGAAAGTACAGCAAAAACTATTCTTAAACCTACCAAGCCTCCTACTATCATTATGAAT
AATTTTATATACCACAGCCAATTTGTTATGTTAAACCAATTCCACAAACTTGCCCATTTATCTAATTCCA
ATAATTCTTGTTCATTCTTTTCTTGCTGGTTTTGCGATTCTTCAATTAAGGAGTGTATTAAGCTTGTGTA
ATTGTTAATTTCTCTGTCCCACTCCATCCAGGTCGTGTGATTCCAAATCTGTTCCAGAGATTTATTACTC
CAACTAGCATTCCAAGGCACAGCAGTGGTGCAAATGAGTTTTCCAGAGCAACCCCAAATCCCCAGGAGCT
GTTGATCCTTTAGGTATCTTTCCACAGCCAGGATTCTTGCCTGGAGCTGCTTGATGCCCCAGACTGTGAG
TTGCAACAGATGCTGTTGCGCCTCAATAGCCCTCAGCAAATTGTTCTGCTGCTGCACTATACCAGACAAT
AATTGTCTGGCCTGTACCGTCAGCGTCATTGACGCTGCGCCCATAGTGCTTCCTGCTGCTCCCAAGAACC
CAAGGAACAAAGCTCCTATTCCCACTGCTCTTTTTTCTCTCTGCACCACTCTTCTCTTTGCCTTGGTGGG
TGCTACTCCTAATGGTTCAATTTTTACTACTTTATATTTATATAATTCACTTCTCCAATTGTCCCTCATA
TCTCCTCCTCCAGGTCTGAAGATCAGCGGCCGCTTGCTGTGCGGTGGTCTTACTTTTGTTTTGCTCTTCC
TCTATCTTGTCTAAAGCTTCCTTGGTGTCTTTTATCTCTATCCTTTGATGCACACAATAGAGGGTTGCTA
CTGTATTATATAATGATCTAAGTTCTTCTGATCCTGTCTGAAGGGATGGTTGTAGCTGTCCCAGTATTTG
TCTACAGCCTTCTGATGTTTCTAACAGGCCAGGATTAACTGCGAATCGTTCTAGCTCCCTGCTTGCCCAT
ACTATATGTTTTAATTTATATTTTTTCTTTCCCCCTGGCCTTAACCGAATTTTTTCCCATCGCGATCTAA
TTCTCCCCCGCTTAATACTGACGCTCTCGCACCCATCTCTCTCCTTCTAGCCTCCGCTAGTCAAAATTTT
TGGCGTACTCACCAGTCGCCGCCCCTCGCCTCTTGCCGTGCGCGCTTCAGCAAGCCGAGTCCTGCGTCGA
GAGAGCTCCTCTGGTTTCCCTTTCGCTTTCAAGTCCCTGTTCGGGCGCCACTGCTAGAGATTTTCCACAC
TGACTAAAAGGGTCTGAGGGATCTCTAGTTACCAGAGTCACACAACAGACGGGCACACACTACTTGAAGC
ACTCAAGGCAAGCTTTATTGAGGCTTAAGCAGTGGGTTCCCTAGTTAGCCAGAGAGCTCCCAGGCTCAGA
TCTGGTCTAACCAGAGAGACCCGTTTATGTATCGAGCTAGGCACTTAAATACAATATCTCTGCAATGCGG
CAATTCAGTGGTTCGTCCAATCCATGTCAGACCCGTCTGTTGCCTTCCTAATAAGGCACGATCGTACCAC
CTTACTTCCACCAATCGGCATGCACGGTGCTTTTTCTCTCCTTGTAAGGCATGTTGCTAACTCATCGTTA
CCATGTTGCAAGACTACAAGAGTATTGCATAAGACTACATTAAGCTTGCAGCTCCAGCTTTTGTTCCCTT
TAGTGAGGGTTAATTGCGCGCTTGGCGTAATCATGGTCATAGCTGTTTCCTGTGTGAAATTGTTATCCGC
TCACAATTCCACACAACATACGAGCCGGAAGCATAAAGTGTAAAGCCTGGGGTGCCTAATGAGTGAGCTA
ACTCACATTAATTGCGTTGCGCTCACTGCCCGCTTTCCAGTCGGGAAACCTGTCGTGCCAGCTGCATTAA
TGAATCGGCCAACGCGCGGGGAGAGGCGGTTTGCGTATTGGGCGCTCTTCCGCTTCCTCGCTCACTGACT
CGCTGCGCTCGGTCGTTCGGCTGCGGCGAGCGGTATCAGCTCACTCAAAGGCGGTAATACGGTTATCCAC
AGAATCAGGGGATAACGCAGGAAAGAACATGTGAGCAAAAGGCCAGCAAAAGGCCAGGAACCGTAAAAAG
GCCGCGTTGCTGGCGTTTTTCCATAGGCTCCGCCCCCCTGACGAGCATCACAAAAATCGACGCTCAAGTC
AGAGGTGGCGAAACCCGACAGGACTATAAAGATACCAGGCGTTTCCCCCTGGAAGCTCCCTCGTGCGCTC
TCCTGTTCCGACCCTGCCGCTTACCGGATACCTGTCCGCCTTTCTCCCTTCGGGAAGCGTGGCGCTTTCT
CATAGCTCACGCTGTAGGTATCTCAGTTCGGTGTAGGTCGTTCGCTCCAAGCTGGGCTGTGTGCACGAAC
CCCCCGTTCAGCCCGACCGCTGCGCCTTATCCGGTAACTATCGTCTTGAGTCCAACCCGGTAAGACACGA
CTTATCGCCACTGGCAGCAGCCACTGGTAACAGGATTAGCAGAGCGAGGTATGTAGGCGGTGCTACAGAG
TTCTTGAAGTGGTGGCCTAACTACGGCTACACTAGAAGAACAGTATTTGGTATCTGCGCTCTGCTGAAGC
CAGTTACCTTCGGAAAAAGAGTTGGTAGCTCTTGATCCGGCAAACAAACCACCGCTGGTAGCGGTGGTTT
TTTTGTTTGCAAGCAGCAGATTACGCGCAGAAAAAAAGGATCTCAAGAAGATCCTTTGATCTTTTCTACG
GGGTCTGACGCTCAGTGGAACGAAAACTCACGTTAAGGGATTTTGGTCATGAGATTATCAAAAAGGATCT
TCACCTAGATCCTTTTAAATTAAAAATGAAGTTTTAAATCAATCTAAAGTATATATGAGTAAACTTGGTC
TGACAGTTACCAATGCTTAATCAGTGAGGCACCTATCTCAGCGATCTGTCTATTTCGTTCATCCATAGTT
GCCTGACTCCCCGTCGTGTAGATAACTACGATACGGGAGGGCTTACCATCTGGCCCCAGTGCTGCAATGA
TACCGCGAGACCCACGCTCACCGGCTCCAGATTTATCAGCAATAAACCAGCCAGCCGGAAGGGCCGAGCG
CAGAAGTGGTCCTGCAACTTTATCCGCCTCCATCCAGTCTATTAATTGTTGCCGGGAAGCTAGAGTAAGT
AGTTCGCCAGTTAATAGTTTGCGCAACGTTGTTGCCATTGCTACAGGCATCGTGGTGTCACGCTCGTCGT
TTGGTATGGCTTCATTCAGCTCCGGTTCCCAACGATCAAGGCGAGTTACATGATCCCCCATGTTGTGCAA
AAAAGCGGTTAGCTCCTTCGGTCCTCCGATCGTTGTCAGAAGTAAGTTGGCCGCAGTGTTATCACTCATG
GTTATGGCAGCACTGCATAATTCTCTTACTGTCATGCCATCCGTAAGATGCTTTTCTGTGACTGGTGAGT
ACTCAACCAAGTCATTCTGAGAATAGTGTATGCGGCGACCGAGTTGCTCTTGCCCGGCGTCAATACGGGA
TAATACCGCGCCACATAGCAGAACTTTAAAAGTGCTCATCATTGGAAAACGTTCTTCGGGGCGAAAACTC
TCAAGGATCTTACCGCTGTTGAGATCCAGTTCGATGTAACCCACTCGTGCACCCAACTGATCTTCAGCAT
CTTTTACTTTCACCAGCGTTTCTGGGTGAGCAAAAACAGGAAGGCAAAATGCCGCAAAAAAGGGAATAAG
GGCGACACGGAAATGTTGAATACTCATACTCTTCCTTTTTCAATATTATTGAAGCATTTATCAGGGTTAT
TGTCTCATGAGCGGATACATATTTGAATGTATTTAGAAAAATAAACAAATAGGGGTTCCGCGCACATTTC
CCCGAAAAGTGCCACCTAAATTGTAAGCGTTAATATTTTGTTAAAATTCGCGTTAAATTTTTGTTAAATC
AGCTCATTTTTTAACCAATAGGCCGAAATCGGCAAAATCCCTTATAAATCAAAAGAATAGACCGAGATAG
GGT
[37 nt withheld, positions 6094-6130]
AAAGAACGTGGACTCCAACGTCAAAGG
[49 nt withheld, positions 6158-6206]
T
[91 nt withheld, positions 6208-6298]
G
[124 nt withheld, positions 6300-6423]
CCCATTCGCCATTCAGGCTGCGCAACTGTTGGGAAGGGCGATCGGTGCGGGCCTCTTCGCTATTACGCCA
GCTGGCGAAAGGGGGATGTGCTGCAAGGCGATTAAGTTGGGTAACGCCAGGGTTTTCCCAGTCACGACGT
TGTAAAACGACGGCCAGTGAGCGCGCGTAATACGACTCACTATAGGGCGAATTGGGTACGTCCCTAGGCC
TCCAAAAAAGCCTCCTCACTACTTCTGGAATAGCTCAGAGGCCGAGGCGGCCTCGGCCTCTGCATAAATA
AAAAAAATTAGTCAGCCATGGGGCGGAGAATGGGCGGAACTGGGCGGAGTTAGGGGCGGGATGGGCGGAG
TTAGGGGCGGGATAGCTAGAGCCAGACATGATAAGATACATTGATGAGTTTGGACAAACCACAACTAGAA
TGCAGTGAAAAAAATGCTTTATTTGTGAAATTTGTGATGCTATTGCTTTATTTGTAACCATTATAAGCTG
CAATAAACAAGTTCCTCTCACTCTCTGATATTCATTTCTTTGCAAGTTATAAATACTGAATAATAAGATG
ACATGAACTACTACTGCTAGAGATTTTCCACACTGACTAAAAGGGTCTGAGGGATCTCTA
