>Addgene plasmid #219037 | SFFV-ID2-Brd 57 | depositor partial sequence | sequence record 427591 | TF ORF
ATGAAAGCCTTCAGTCCCGTGAGGTCCGTTAGGAAAAACAGCCTGTCGGACCACAGCCTGGGCATCTCCC
GGAGCAAAACCCCTGTGGACGACCCGATGAGCCTGCTATACAACATGAACGACTGCTACTCCAAGCTCAA
GGAGCTGGTGCCCAGCATCCCCCAGAACAAGAAGGTGAGCAAGATGGAAATCCTGCAGCACGTCATCGAC
TACATCTTGGACCTGCAGATCGCCCTGGACTCGCATCCCACTATTGTCAGCCTGCATCACCAGAGACCCG
GGCAGAACCAGGCGTCCAGGACGCCGCTGACCACCCTCAACACGGATATCAGCATCCTGTCCTTGCAGGC
TTCTGAATTCCCTTCTGAGTTAATGTCAAATGACAGCAAAGCACTGTGTGGCTGA
