>Addgene plasmid #219037 | SFFV-ID2-Brd 57 | depositor partial sequence | sequence record 427592 | Barcode sequence
TGTACAACAAGTCTAGCGCT
